>Addgene plasmid #1975 | FLAG-Nore1 | addgene partial sequence | sequence record 17340 | CMV-F 5'-CGCAAATGGGCGGTAGGCGTG-3'
TGACCGTCAGAATTGCCACCATGGACTACAGGACGACGATGACAAGAATTCTGCAGGATCCCGGGTACCT
CTAGACCATATGGCTTCCCCGGCCATCGGGCAACGTCCCTACCCGCTGCTCCTAGATCCCGAGCCGCCGC
GGTATCTGCAGAGTCTGGGTGGCACCGAGCCGCCACCTCCCGCCCGGCCGCGCCGCTGCATCCCCACGGC
CCTGATCCCCGCGGCCGGGGCGTCAGAGGATCGCGGTGGCAGGAGGAGTGGCCGGAGGGACCCCGAACCC
ACGCCCCGAGACTGCCGACACGCTCGCCCTGTCCGGCCCGGTCTGCAGCCGAGACTGCGGCTGCGACCTG
GGTCACACCGACCCCGCGACGTGAGGAGCATCTTCGAGCAGCCGCAGGATCCCCGCGTCTTGGCCGAGAG
AGGCGAGGGGCACCGTTTCGTGGAACTGGCGCTGCGGGGCGGTCCGGGCTGGTGTGACCTGTGCGGACGA
GAGGTGCTGCGGCAGGCGCTGCGCTGCGCTAATTGTAAATTCACCTGCCACTCGGAGTGCCGCAGCCTGA
TCCAGTTGGACTGCAGACAGAAGGGGGGCCCTGCCCTGGATAGACGCTCTCCAGAAAGCACCCTCACCCC
AACCTTGAACCAGAATGTCTGTAAGGCAGTGGAGGAGACACAGCACCCGCCCACGATACAGGAGATCAAG
CAGAAGATTGACAGCTATAACAGCAGGGAGAAGCACTGCCTGGGCATGAAGCTGAGTGAAGATGGCACCT
ACACAGGTTTCATCAAAGTGCATTTGAAGCTCCGACGGCCAGTGACGGTGCCCGCTGGGATCCGGCCCCA
GTCCATCTATGATGCCATTAAGGAAGTGAACCCTGCAGCCACCACAGACAAGCGGACTTCCTTCTACCTG
CCACTCGATGCCATCCAGCAGCTACATATCAGCAG
