[The description below was written by a language model from this plasmid's Addgene catalogue record.]
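Description:
FLAG-Nore1 is a mammalian expression plasmid built on the pCMV5 backbone (about 4.7 kb without the insert) that carries the mouse Nore1 coding sequence, the product of the Rassf5 gene, which is also known as Nore1A/Nore1B, Rapl and Maxp1. The insert was introduced by restriction enzyme cloning and bears a FLAG epitope at its N terminus, so the expressed protein can be detected or immunoprecipitated with anti-FLAG antibodies without needing a Nore1-specific reagent. The record does not list the promoter explicitly, but the pCMV5 backbone name and the use of a CMV forward primer for sequencing are consistent with expression from the cytomegalovirus immediate-early promoter, which gives strong constitutive transcription in transfected mammalian cells. In bacteria the plasmid is maintained at high copy number under ampicillin selection. No mammalian selection marker is recorded, which suggests it is mainly suited to transient transfection. The insert size, the isoform cloned and the cloning sites are not stated, and no feature table is available to confirm other elements.

Nore1 is a Ras-GTP binding protein in the RASSF family. The associated publication concerns homodimerization of the putative tumor suppressor RASSF1A and its heterodimerization with Nore1. This construct is therefore suited to overexpressing tagged Nore1 in cultured cells for co-immunoprecipitation and interaction studies with RASSF1A, Ras or other partners, and for localization or functional assays that depend on epitope-tag detection.
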