Addgene plasmid #1975: FLAG-Nore1
Depositing lab: Joseph Avruch. Depositing organization: Massachusetts General Hospital. Publication: The putative tumor suppressor RASSF1A homodimerizes and heterodimerizes with the Ras-GTP binding protein Nore1. Ortiz-Vega S, Khokhlatchev A, Nedwidek M, Zhang XF, Dammann R, Pfeifer GP, Avruch J. Oncogene 2002 Feb 21;21(9):1381-90. 10.1038/sj.onc.1205192 PubMed 11857081.
Backbone
  Vector backbone: pCMV5
  Backbone size w/o insert (bp): 4657
  Vector type: Mammalian Expression
Growth in bacteria
  Bacterial resistance: Ampicillin, 100 μg/mL
  Growth temperature: 37°C
  Growth strain: DH5alpha
  Copy number: High Copy
Gene/Insert
  Gene/Insert name: Nore1
  Species: M. musculus (mouse)
  Entrez Gene: Rassf5 (a.k.a. 1300019G20Rik, AU042887, Maxp1, Nore1, Nore1A, Nore1B, Rapl)
  Tag / fusion protein: FLAG (N terminal on insert)
  Cloning method: Restriction Enzyme
  Sequencing primers: 5′ CMV Forward
Terms and licenses: Academic/Nonprofit Terms; Industry Terms: Not Available to Industry
How to cite: FLAG-Nore1 was a gift from Joseph Avruch (Addgene plasmid # 1975 ; http://n2t.net/addgene:1975 ; RRID:Addgene_1975)
